>Addgene plasmid #180795 | pHR-SV40-BTLAecto&tmd-PD-1icd-mGFP | addgene full sequence | sequence record 356684 | Addgene NGS Result
CTTCTGCTACGTCCCTTCGGCCCTCAATCCAGCGGACCTTCCTTCCCGCGGCCTGCTGCCGGCTCTGCGG
CCTCTTCCGCGTCTTCGCCTTCGCCCTCAGACGAGTCGGATCTCCCTTTGGGCCGCCTCCCCGCATCGAT
ACCGTCGACCTCGAGGGAATTAATTCGAGCTCGGTACCTTTAAGACCAATGACTTACAAGGCAGCTGTAG
ATCTTAGCCACTTTTTAAAAGAAAAGGGGGGACTGGAAGGGCTAATTCACTCCCAACGAAGACAAGATCT
GCTTTTTGCTTGTACTGGGTCTCTCTGGTTAGACCAGATCTGAGCCTGGGAGCTCTCTGGCTAACTAGGG
AACCCACTGCTTAAGCCTCAATAAAGCTTGCCTTGAGTGCTTCAAGTAGTGTGTGCCCGTCTGTTGTGTG
ACTCTGGTAACTAGAGATCCCTCAGACCCTTTTAGTCAGTGTGGAAAATCTCTAGCAGCATCTAGAATTA
ATTCCGTGTATTCTATAGTGTCACCTAAATCGTATGTGTATGATACATAAGGTTATGTATTAATTGTAGC
CGCGTTCTAACGACAATATGTACAAGCCTAATTGTGTAGCATCTGGCTTACTGAAGCAGACCCTATCATC
TCTCTCGTAAACTGCCGTCAGAGTCGGTTTGGTTGGACGAACCTTCTGAGTTTCTGGTAACGCCGTCCCG
CACCCGGAAATGGTCAGCGAACCAATCAGCAGGGTCATCGCTAGCCAGATCCTCTACGCCGGACGCATCG
TGGCCGGCATCACCGGCGCCACAGGTGCGGTTGCTGGCGCCTATATCGCCGACATCACCGATGGGGAAGA
TCGGGCTCGCCACTTCGGGCTCATGAGCGCTTGTTTCGGCGTGGGTATGGTGGCAGGCCCCGTGGCCGGG
GGACTGTTGGGCGCCATCTCCTTGCATGCACCATTCCTTGCGGCGGCGGTGCTCAACGGCCTCAACCTAC
TACTGGGCTGCTTCCTAATGCAGGAGTCGCATAAGGGAGAGCGTCGAATGGTGCACTCTCAGTACAATCT
GCTCTGATGCCGCATAGTTAAGCCAGCCCCGACACCCGCCAACACCCGCTGACGCGCCCTGACGGGCTTG
TCTGCTCCCGGCATCCGCTTACAGACAAGCTGTGACCGTCTCCGGGAGCTGCATGTGTCAGAGGTTTTCA
CCGTCATCACCGAAACGCGCGAGACGAAAGGGCCTCGTGATACGCCTATTTTTATAGGTTAATGTCATGA
TAATAATGGTTTCTTAGACGTCAGGTGGCACTTTTCGGGGAAATGTGCGCGGAACCCCTATTTGTTTATT
TTTCTAAATACATTCAAATATGTATCCGCTCATGAGACAATAACCCTGATAAATGCTTCAATAATATTGA
AAAAGGAAGAGTATGAGTATTCAACATTTCCGTGTCGCCCTTATTCCCTTTTTTGCGGCATTTTGCCTTC
CTGTTTTTGCTCACCCAGAAACGCTGGTGAAAGTAAAAGATGCTGAAGATCAGTTGGGTGCACGAGTGGG
TTACATCGAACTGGATCTCAACAGCGGTAAGATCCTTGAGAGTTTTCGCCCCGAAGAACGTTTTCCAATG
ATGAGCACTTTTAAAGTTCTGCTATGTGGCGCGGTATTATCCCGTATTGACGCCGGGCAAGAGCAACTCG
GTCGCCGCATACACTATTCTCAGAATGACTTGGTTGAGTACTCACCAGTCACAGAAAAGCATCTTACGGA
TGGCATGACAGTAAGAGAATTATGCAGTGCTGCCATAACCATGAGTGATAACACTGCGGCCAACTTACTT
CTGACAACGATCGGAGGACCGAAGGAGCTAACCGCTTTTTTGCACAACATGGGGGATCATGTAACTCGCC
TTGATCGTTGGGAACCGGAGCTGAATGAAGCCATACCAAACGACGAGCGTGACACCACGATGCCTGTAGC
AATGGCAACAACGTTGCGCAAACTATTAACTGGCGAACTACTTACTCTAGCTTCCCGGCAACAATTAATA
GACTGGATGGAGGCGGATAAAGTTGCAGGACCACTTCTGCGCTCGGCCCTTCCGGCTGGCTGGTTTATTG
CTGATAAATCTGGAGCCGGTGAGCGTGGGTCTCGCGGTATCATTGCAGCACTGGGGCCAGATGGTAAGCC
CTCCCGTATCGTAGTTATCTACACGACGGGGAGTCAGGCAACTATGGATGAACGAAATAGACAGATCGCT
GAGATAGGTGCCTCACTGATTAAGCATTGGTAACTGTCAGACCAAGTTTACTCATATATACTTTAGATTG
ATTTAAAACTTCATTTTTAATTTAAAAGGATCTAGGTGAAGATCCTTTTTGATAATCTCATGACCAAAAT
CCCTTAACGTGAGTTTTCGTTCCACTGAGCGTCAGACCCCGTAGAAAAGATCAAAGGATCTTCTTGAGAT
CCTTTTTTTCTGCGCGTAATCTGCTGCTTGCAAACAAAAAAACCACCGCTACCAGCGGTGGTTTGTTTGC
CGGATCAAGAGCTACCAACTCTTTTTCCGAAGGTAACTGGCTTCAGCAGAGCGCAGATACCAAATACTGT
TCTTCTAGTGTAGCCGTAGTTAGGCCACCACTTCAAGAACTCTGTAGCACCGCCTACATACCTCGCTCTG
CTAATCCTGTTACCAGTGGCTGCTGCCAGTGGCGATAAGTCGTGTCTTACCGGGTTGGACTCAAGACGAT
AGTTACCGGATAAGGCGCAGCGGTCGGGCTGAACGGGGGGTTCGTGCACACAGCCCAGCTTGGAGCGAAC
GACCTACACCGAACTGAGATACCTACAGCGTGAGCTATGAGAAAGCGCCACGCTTCCCGAAGGGAGAAAG
GCGGACAGGTATCCGGTAAGCGGCAGGGTCGGAACAGGAGAGCGCACGAGGGAGCTTCCAGGGGGAAACG
CCTGGTATCTTTATAGTCCTGTCGGGTTTCGCCACCTCTGACTTGAGCGTCGATTTTTGTGATGCTCGTC
AGGGGGGCGGAGCCTATGGAAAAACGCCAGCAACGCGGCCTTTTTACGGTTCCTGGCCTTTTGCTGGCCT
TTTGCTCACATGTTCTTTCCTGCGTTATCCCCTGATTCTGTGGATAACCGTATTACCGCCTTTGAGTGAG
CTGATACCGCTCGCCGCAGCCGAACGACCGAGCGCAGCGAGTCAGTGAGCGAGGAAGCGGAAGAGCGCCC
AATACGCAAACCGCCTCTCCCCGCGCGTTGGCCGATTCATTAATGCAGCTGTGGAATGTGTGTCAGTTAG
GGTGTGGAAAGTCCCCAGGCTCCCCAGCAGGCAGAAGTATGCAAAGCATGCATCTCAATTAGTCAGCAAC
CAGGTGTGGAAAGTCCCCAGGCTCCCCAGCAGGCAGAAGTATGCAAAGCATGCATCTCAATTAGTCAGCA
ACCATAGTCCCGCCCCTAACTCCGCCCATCCCGCCCCTAACTCCGCCCAGTTCCGCCCATTCTCCGCCCC
ATGGCTGACTAATTTTTTTTATTTATGCAGAGGCCGAGGCCGCCTCGGCCTCTGAGCTATTCCAGAAGTA
GTGAGGAGGCTTTTTTGGAGGCCTAGGCTTTTGCAAAAAGCTTGGACACAAGACAGGCTTGCGAGATATG
TTTGAGAATACCACTTTATCCCGCGTCAGGGAGAGGCAGTGCGTAAAAAGACGCGGACTCATGTGAAATA
CTGGTTTTTAGTGCGCCAGATCTCTATAATCTCGCGCAACCTATTTTCCCCTCGAACACTTTTTAAGCCG
TAGATAAACAGGCTGGGACACTTCACATGAGCGAAAAATACATCGTCACCTGGGACATGTTGCAGATCCA
TGCACGTAAACTCGCAAGCCGACTGATGCCTTCTGAACAATGGAAAGGCATTATTGCCGTAAGCCGTGGC
GGTCTGTACCGGGTGCGTTACTGGCGCGTGAACTGGGTATTCGTCATGTCGATACCGTTTGTATTTCCAG
CTACGATCACGACAACCAGCGCGAGCTTAAAGTGCTGAAACGCGCAGAAGGCGATGGCGAAGGCTTCATC
GTTATTGATGACCTGGTGGATACCGGTGGTACTGCGGTTGCGATTCGTGAAATGTATCCAAAAGCGCACT
TTGTCACCATCTTCGCAAAACCGGCTGGTCGTCCGCTGGTTGATGACTATGTTGTTGATATCCCGCAAGA
TACCTGGATTGAACAGCCGTGGGATATGGGCGTCGTATTCGTCCCGCCAATCTCCGGTCGCTAATCTTTT
CAACGCCTGGCACTGCCGGGCGTTGTTCTTTTTAACTTCAGGCGGGTTACAATAGTTTCCAGTAAGTATT
CTGGAGGCTGCATCCATGACACAGGCAAACCTGAGCGAAACCCTGTTCAAACCCCGCTTTAAACATCCTG
AAACCTCGACGCTAGTCCGCCGCTTTAATCACGGCGCACAACCGCCTGTGCAGTCGGCCCTTGATGGTAA
AACCATCCCTCACTGGTATCGCATGATTAACCGTCTGATGTGGATCTGGCGCGGCATTGACCCACGCGAA
ATCCTCGACGTCCAGGCACGTATTGTGATGAGCGATGCCGAACGTACCGACGATGATTTATACGATACGG
TGATTGGCTACCGTGGCGGCAACTGGATTTATGAGTGGGCCCCGGATCTTTGTGAAGGAACCTTACTTCT
GTGGTGTGACATAATTGGACAAACTACCTACAGAGATTTAAAGCTCTAAGGTAAATATAAAATTTTTAAG
TGTATAATGTGTTAAACTACTGATTCTAATTGTTTGTGTATTTTAGATTCCAACCTATGGAACTGATGAA
TGGGAGCAGTGGTGGAATGCCTTTAATGAGGAAAACCTGTTTTGCTCAGAAGAAATGCCATCTAGTGATG
ATGAGGCTACTGCTGACTCTCAACATTCTACTCCTCCAAAAAAGAAGAGAAAGGTAGAAGACCCCAAGGA
CTTTCCTTCAGAATTGCTAAGTTTTTTGAGTCATGCTGTGTTTAGTAATAGAACTCTTGCTTGCTTTGCT
ATTTACACCACAAAGGAAAAAGCTGCACTGCTATACAAGAAAATTATGGAAAAATATTCTGTAACCTTTA
TAAGTAGGCATAACAGTTATAATCATAACATACTGTTTTTTCTTACTCCACACAGGCATAGAGTGTCTGC
TATTAATAACTATGCTCAAAAATTGTGTACCTTTAGCTTTTTAATTTGTAAAGGGGTTAATAAGGAATAT
TTGATGTATAGTGCCTTGACTAGAGATCATAATCAGCCATACCACATTTGTAGAGGTTTTACTTGCTTTA
AAAAACCTCCCACACCTCCCCCTGAACCTGAAACATAAAATGAATGCAATTGTTGTTGTTAACTTGTTTA
TTGCAGCTTATAATGGTTACAAATAAAGCAATAGCATCACAAATTTCACAAATAAAGCATTTTTTTCACT
GCATTCTAGTTGTGGTTTGTCCAAACTCATCAATGTATCTTATCATGTCTGGATCAACTGGATAACTCAA
GCTAACCAAAATCATCCCAAACTTCCCACCCCATACCCTATTACCACTGCCAATTACCTGTGGTTTCATT
TACTCTAAACCTGTGATTCCTCTGAATTATTTTCATTTTAAAGAAATTGTATTTGTTAAATATGTACTAC
AAACTTAGTAGTTGGAAGGGCTAATTCACTCCCAAAGAAGACAAGATATCCTTGATCTGTGGATCTACCA
CACACAAGGCTACTTCCCTGATTAGCAGAACTACACACCAGGGCCAGGGGTCAGATATCCACTGACCTTT
GGATGGTGCTACAAGCTAGTACCAGTTGAGCCAGATAAGGTAGAAGAGGCCAATAAAGGAGAGAACACCA
GCTTGTTACACCCTGTGAGCCTGCATGGGATGGATGACCCGGAGAGAGAAGTGTTAGAGTGGAGGTTTGA
CAGCCGCCTAGCATTTCATCACGTGGCCCGAGAGCTGCATCCGGAGTACTTCAAGAACTGCTGATATCGA
GCTTGCTACAAGGGACTTTCCGCTGGGGACTTTCCAGGGAGGCGTGGCCTGGGCGGGACTGGGGAGTGGC
GAGCCCTCAGATCCTGCATATAAGCAGCTGCTTTTTGCCTGTACTGGGTCTCTCTGGTTAGACCAGATCT
GAGCCTGGGAGCTCTCTGGCTAACTAGGGAACCCACTGCTTAAGCCTCAATAAAGCTTGCCTTGAGTGCT
TCAAGTAGTGTGTGCCCGTCTGTTGTGTGACTCTGGTAACTAGAGATCCCTCAGACCCTTTTAGTCAGTG
TGGAAAATCTCTAGCAGTGGCGCCCGAACAGGGACTTGAAAGCGAAAGGGAAACCAGAGGAGCTCTCTCG
ACGCAGGACTCGGCTTGCTGAAGCGCGCACGGCAAGAGGCGAGGGGCGGCGACTGGTGAGTACGCCAAAA
ATTTTGACTAGCGGAGGCTAGAAGGAGAGAGATGGGTGCGAGAGCGTCAGTATTAAGCGGGGGAGAATTA
GATCGCGATGGGAAAAAATTCGGTTAAGGCCAGGGGGAAAGAAAAAATATAAATTAAAACATATAGTATG
GGCAAGCAGGGAGCTAGAACGATTCGCAGTTAATCCTGGCCTGTTAGAAACATCAGAAGGCTGTAGACAA
ATACTGGGACAGCTACAACCATCCCTTCAGACAGGATCAGAAGAACTTAGATCATTATATAATACAGTAG
CAACCCTCTATTGTGTGCATCAAAGGATAGAGATAAAAGACACCAAGGAAGCTTTAGACAAGATAGAGGA
AGAGCAAAACAAAAGTAAGACCACCGCACAGCAAGCGGCCGGCCGCTGATCTTCAGACCTGGAGGAGGAG
ATATGAGGGACAATTGGAGAAGTGAATTATATAAATATAAAGTAGTAAAAATTGAACCATTAGGAGTAGC
ACCCACCAAGGCAAAGAGAAGAGTGGTGCAGAGAGAAAAAAGAGCAGTGGGAATAGGAGCTTTGTTCCTT
GGGTTCTTGGGAGCAGCAGGAAGCACTATGGGCGCAGCGTCAATGACGCTGACGGTACAGGCCAGACAAT
TATTGTCTGGTATAGTGCAGCAGCAGAACAATTTGCTGAGGGCTATTGAGGCGCAACAGCATCTGTTGCA
ACTCACAGTCTGGGGCATCAAGCAGCTCCAGGCAAGAATCCTGGCTGTGGAAAGATACCTAAAGGATCAA
CAGCTCCTGGGGATTTGGGGTTGCTCTGGAAAACTCATTTGCACCACTGCTGTGCCTTGGAATGCTAGTT
GGAGTAATAAATCTCTGGAACAGATTTGGAATCACACGACCTGGATGGAGTGGGACAGAGAAATTAACAA
TTACACAAGCTTAATACACTCCTTAATTGAAGAATCGCAAAACCAGCAAGAAAAGAATGAACAAGAATTA
TTGGAATTAGATAAATGGGCAAGTTTGTGGAATTGGTTTAACATAACAAATTGGCTGTGGTATATAAAAT
TATTCATAATGATAGTAGGAGGCTTGGTAGGTTTAAGAATAGTTTTTGCTGTACTTTCTATAGTGAATAG
AGTTAGGCAGGGATATTCACCATTATCGTTTCAGACCCACCTCCCAACCCCGAGGGGACCCGACAGGCCC
GAAGGAATAGAAGAAGAAGGTGGAGAGAGAGACAGAGACAGATCCATTCGATTAGTGAACGGATCTCGAC
GGTATCGCCAAATGGCAGTATTCATCCACAATTTTAAAAGAAAAGGGGGGATTGGGGGGTACAGTGCAGG
GGAAAGAATAGTAGACATAATAGCAACAGACATACAAACTAAAGAATTACAAAAACAAATTACAAAAATT
CAAAATTTTCGGGTTTATTACAGGGACAGCAGAGATCCAGTTTGGATCGATAAGCTTGATATCGAGGCAG
GCAGAAGTATGCAAAGCATGCATCTCAATTAGTCAGCAACCATAGTCCCGCCCCTAACTCCGCCCATCCC
GCCCCTAACTCCGCCCAGTTCCGCCCATTCTCCGCCCCATGGCTGACTAATTTTTTTTATTTATGCAGAG
GCCGAGGCCGCCTCGGCCTCTGAGCTATTCCAGAAGTAGTGAGGAGGCTTTTTTGGAGGCCTAGGCTGAA
TTCTCATGAAGACATTGCCTGCCATGCTTGGAACTGGGAAATTATTTTGGGTCTTCTTCTTAATCCCATA
TCTGGACATCTGGAACATCCATGGGAAAGAATCATGTGATGTACAGCTTTATATAAAGAGACAATCTGAA
CACTCCATCTTAGCAGGAGATCCCTTTGAACTAGAATGCCCTGTGAAATACTGTGCTAACAGGCCTCATG
TGACTTGGTGCAAGCTCAATGGAACAACATGTGTAAAACTTGAAGATAGACAAACAAGTTGGAAGGAAGA
GAAGAACATTTCATTTTTCATTCTACATTTTGAACCAGTGCTTCCTAATGACAATGGGTCATACCGCTGT
TCTGCAAATTTTCAGTCTAATCTCATTGAAAGCCACTCAACAACTCTTTATGTGACAGATGTAAAAAGTG
CCTCAGAACGACCCTCCAAGGACGAAATGGCAAGCAGACCCTGGCTCCTGTATCGTTTACTTCCTTTGGG
GGGATTGCCTCTACTCATCACTACCTGTTTCTGCCTGTTCTGCTGCCTGCGGGCCGCACGAGGGACAATA
GGAGCCAGGCGCACCGGCCAGCCCCTGAAGGAGGACCCCTCAGCCGTGCCTGTGTTCTCTGTGGACTATG
GGGAGCTGGATTTCCAGTGGCGAGAGAAGACCCCGGAGCCCCCCGTGCCCTGTGTCCCTGAGCAGACGGA
GTATGCCACCATTGTCTTTCCTAGCGGAATGGGCACCTCATCCCCCGCCCGCAGGGGCTCAGCCGACGGC
CCTCGGAGTGCCCAGCCACTGAGGCCTGAGGATGGACACTGCTCTTGGCCCCTGACGCGTCTGCAGGATA
TCAAGCTTGCGGTACCGCGGGCCCGGGATCCACCGGTCGCCACCATGGTGAGCAAGGGCGAGGAGCTGTT
CACCGGGGTGGTGCCCATCCTGGTCGAGCTGGACGGCGACGTAAACGGCCACAAGTTCAGCGTGTCCGGC
GAGGGCGAGGGCGATGCCACCTACGGCAAGCTGACCCTGAAGTTCATCTGCACCACCGGCAAGCTGCCCG
TGCCCTGGCCCACCCTCGTGACCACCCTGACCTACGGCGTGCAGTGCTTCAGCCGCTACCCCGACCACAT
GAAGCAGCACGACTTCTTCAAGTCCGCCATGCCCGAAGGCTACGTCCAGGAGCGCACCATCTTCTTCAAG
GACGACGGCAACTACAAGACCCGCGCCGAGGTGAAGTTCGAGGGCGACACCCTGGTGAACCGCATCGAGC
TGAAGGGCATCGACTTCAAGGAGGACGGCAACATCCTGGGGCACAAGCTGGAGTACAACTACAACAGCCA
CAACGTCTATATCATGGCCGACAAGCAGAAGAACGGCATCAAGGTGAACTTCAAGATCCGCCACAACATC
GAGGACGGCAGCGTGCAGCTCGCCGACCACTACCAGCAGAACACCCCCATCGGCGACGGCCCCGTGCTGC
TGCCCGACAACCACTACCTGAGCACCCAGTCCAAGCTGAGCAAAGACCCCAACGAGAAGCGCGATCACAT
GGTCCTGCTGGAGTTCGTGACCGCCGCCGGGATCACTCTCGGCATGGACGAGCTGTACAAGTAAAGCGGC
CGCGACTCTAGAGTCGACCTGCAGGCATGCAAGCTTGATATCAAGCTTATCGATAATCAACCTCTGGATT
ACAAAATTTGTGAAAGATTGACTGGTATTCTTAACTATGTTGCTCCTTTTACGCTATGTGGATACGCTGC
TTTAATGCCTTTGTATCATGCTATTGCTTCCCGTATGGCTTTCATTTTCTCCTCCTTGTATAAATCCTGG
TTGCTGTCTCTTTATGAGGAGTTGTGGCCCGTTGTCAGGCAACGTGGCGTGGTGTGCACTGTGTTTGCTG
ACGCAACCCCCACTGGTTGGGGCATTGCCACCACCTGTCAGCTCCTTTCCGGGACTTTCGCTTTCCCCCT
CCCTATTGCCACGGCGGAACTCATCGCCGCCTGCCTTGCCCGCTGCTGGACAGGGGCTCGGCTGTTGGGC
ACTGACAATTCCGTGGTGTTGTCGGGGAAATCATCGTCCTTTCCTTGGCTGCTCGCCTGTGTTGCCACCT
GGATTCTGCGCGGGACGTC
Features (pLannotate 1.2.2; 35 found; start..end, strand, type, name):
    135..157     +  misc_feature   MCS (fragment): pBluescript multiple cloning site
    174..242     +  CDS            nef (fragment): NEF_HV1Z2 - Experimental evidence at protein level: Swiss-Prot protein existence level 1. Extracellular Nef protein targets CD4(+) T-lymphocytes for apoptosis by interacting with CXCR4 surface receptors. From Human immunodeficiency virus type 1 group M subtype D (isolate Z2/CDC-Z34) (HIV-1).
    244..477     +  LTR            3' LTR (ΔU3): self-inactivating 3' long terminal repeat (LTR) from HIV-1
    502..520     -  promoter       SP6 promoter: promoter for bacteriophage SP6 RNA polymerase
    748..1027    +  CDS            TcR (fragment): tetracycline efflux protein; tet; confers resistance to tetracycline
   1028..1076    -  misc_feature   bom (fragment): basis of mobility region from pBR322
   1178..1213    -  CDS            rop (fragment): Rop protein, which maintains plasmids at low copy number; rop
   1308..1412    +  promoter       AmpR promoter: bla
   1413..2273    +  CDS            AmpR: β-lactamase; bla; confers resistance to ampicillin, carbenicillin, and related antibiotics
   2444..3032    +  rep_origin     ori: high-copy-number ColE1/pMB1/pBR322/pUC origin of replication
   3215..3271    +  CDS            lacI (fragment): lac repressor; lacI; The lac repressor binds to the lac operator to inhibit transcription in E. coli. This inhibition can be relieved by adding lactose or isopropyl-β-D-thiogalactopyranoside (IPTG).
   3278..3607    +  promoter       SV40 promoter: SV40 enhancer and early promoter
   3807..3926    +  CDS            gpt (fragment): XGPT_ECOLI - Also known as gpp, gxu. Experimental evidence at protein level: Swiss-Prot protein existence level 1. Purine salvage pathway enzyme that catalyzes the transfer of the ribosyl-5-phosphate group from 5-phospho-alpha-D-ribose 1- diphosphate (PRPP) to the N9 position of the 6-oxopurines guanine and xanthine to form the corresponding ribonucleotides GMP (guanosine 5'- monophosphate) and XMP (xanthosine 5'-monophosphate), with the release of PPi. To a lesser extent, also acts on hypoxanthine (PubMed:9100006, PubMed:3886014). Does not ribophosphorylate adenine (PubMed:3886014). From Esch
   3926..4261    +  CDS            gpt (fragment): XGPT_ECOLI - Also known as gpp, gxu. Experimental evidence at protein level: Swiss-Prot protein existence level 1. Purine salvage pathway enzyme that catalyzes the transfer of the ribosyl-5-phosphate group from 5-phospho-alpha-D-ribose 1- diphosphate (PRPP) to the N9 position of the 6-oxopurines guanine and xanthine to form the corresponding ribonucleotides GMP (guanosine 5'- monophosphate) and XMP (xanthosine 5'-monophosphate), with the release of PPi. To a lesser extent, also acts on hypoxanthine (PubMed:9100006, PubMed:3886014). Does not ribophosphorylate adenine (PubMed:3886014). From Esch
   4356..4661    +  CDS            frsA (fragment): FRSA_ECOLI - Also known as yafA. Experimental evidence at protein level: Swiss-Prot protein existence level 1. Catalyzes the hydrolysis of esters (PubMed:15808744). Displays esterase activity toward pNP-butyrate (PubMed:15808744). May stimulate mixed-acid fermentation by acting as a fermentation/respiration switch that down-regulates respiration and up- regulates fermentation rates (PubMed:15169777). From Escherichia coli (strain K12).
   4665..4739    +  CDS            small t antigen (fragment): SV40 (simian virus 40) small t antigen
   4741..4806    +  intron         small t intron: SV40 (simian virus 40) small t antigen intron
   4936..4956    +  CDS            SV40 NLS: nuclear localization signal of SV40 (simian virus 40) large T antigen
   5275..5358    +  CDS            large T antigen (fragment): large T antigen from SV40 (simian virus 40)
   5381..5515    +  polyA_signal   SV40 poly(A) signal: SV40 polyadenylation signal
   5682..6011    +  CDS            nef (fragment): NEF_HV1BR - Experimental evidence at protein level: Swiss-Prot protein existence level 1. Extracellular Nef protein targets CD4(+) T-lymphocytes for apoptosis by interacting with CXCR4 surface receptors (PubMed:14990729). From Human immunodeficiency virus type 1 group M subtype B (isolate BRU/LAI) (HIV-1).
   6059..6316    +  LTR            5' LTR (truncated): truncated 5' long terminal repeat (LTR) from HIV-1
   6363..6488    +  misc_feature   HIV-1 Ψ: packaging signal of human immunodeficiency virus type 1
   6472..6810    +  CDS            HIV-1 gag (fragment): gag protein from human immunodeficiency virus 1; gag
   6985..7218    +  misc_feature   RRE: The Rev response element (RRE) of HIV-1 allows for Rev-dependent mRNA export from the nucleus to the cytoplasm.
   7595..7695    +  CDS            Rev (fragment): human immunodeficiency virus 1 (HIV-1) Rev protein; rev; enhances nuclear export of unspliced and incompletely spliced viral mRNAs
   7732..7849    +  misc_feature   cPPT/CTS: central polypurine tract and central termination sequence of HIV-1
   7886..7905    -  misc_feature   MCS (fragment): pBluescript multiple cloning site
   7907..8117    +  promoter       SV40 promoter: SV40 early promoter
   8126..8674    +  CDS            BTLA (fragment): BTLA_HUMAN - Experimental evidence at protein level: Swiss-Prot protein existence level 1. Inhibitory receptor on lymphocytes that negatively regulates antigen receptor signaling via PTPN6/SHP-1 and PTPN11/SHP-2 (PubMed:12796776, PubMed:14652006, PubMed:15568026, PubMed:18193050). May interact in cis (on the same cell) or in trans (on other cells) with TNFRSF14 (PubMed:19915044). In cis interactions, appears to play an immune regulatory role inhibiting in trans interactions in naive T cells to maintain a resting state. In trans interactions, can predominate during adaptive immune response to p
   8970..8997    +  misc_feature   MCS (fragment): multiple cloning site
   9005..9724    +  CDS            mEGFP: enhanced GFP with monomerizing A206K mutation (Zacharias et al., 2002) mammalian codon-optimized
   9736..9766    +  misc_feature   MCS (fragment): pUC18/19 multiple cloning site
   9767..9785    +  misc_feature   MCS (fragment): pBluescript multiple cloning site
   9785..134     +  misc_feature   WPRE (across the origin): woodchuck hepatitis virus posttranscriptional regulatory element
