[The description below was written by a language model from this plasmid's Addgene catalogue record and pLannotate feature annotations shown in this document.]
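Description:
pHR-SV40-BTLAecto&tmd-PD-1icd-mGFP is a lentiviral transfer plasmid of about 10.2 kb built on the HIV-1-derived pHR backbone. It expresses a chimeric human immune checkpoint receptor in mammalian cells. It is propagated in E. coli through a high-copy ColE1/pUC-type origin and selected with ampicillin via the β-lactamase gene. The backbone also retains remnants of its pBR322- and pSV2gpt-type ancestry. These include fragments of the tetracycline resistance gene, bom and rop, and a second SV40 promoter upstream of fragmented gpt sequence, followed by the SV40 small t intron and poly(A) signal. All of these lie outside the viral genome.

The packaged region runs from a truncated 5' LTR through the Ψ packaging signal, partial gag, the Rev response element and the cPPT/CTS. It ends at a self-inactivating ΔU3 3' LTR, which limits LTR-driven transcription after integration. Between these elements, an internal SV40 early promoter drives the open reading frame. This consists of the extracellular and transmembrane domains of BTLA (CD272) joined to the intracellular domain of PD-1 (PDCD1), with monomeric EGFP (A206K) fused at the C terminus. The automated annotation labels only the BTLA portion. The unannotated stretch between it and mEGFP is where the PD-1 tail described in the catalogue entry would sit. A WPRE downstream of the fusion enhances transcript stability and expression.

The domain swap places PD-1 cytoplasmic signalling under the control of BTLA's ligand-binding ectodomain, and the GFP tag allows expression and localisation to be monitored. According to the associated publication, the construct belongs to work comparing how PD-1 and BTLA regulate T cell signalling and how far each depends on the phosphatases SHP1 and SHP2.
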