Addgene plasmid #180795: pHR-SV40-BTLAecto&tmd-PD-1icd-mGFP
Purpose: Expression of human BTLA extracellular domain and transmembrane domain fused to PD-1 intracellular domain followed by mEGFP
Depositing lab: Enfu Hui. Depositing organization: University of California, San Diego (UCSD). Publication: PD-1 and BTLA regulate T cell signaling differentially and only partially through SHP1 and SHP2. Xu X, Hou B, Fulzele A, Masubuchi T, Zhao Y, Wu Z, Hu Y, Jiang Y, Ma Y, Wang H, Bennett EJ, Fu G, Hui E. J Cell Biol. 2020 Jun 1;219(6). pii: 151801. doi: 10.1083/jcb.201905085. PubMed 32437509.
Backbone
  Vector backbone: pHR
  Vector type: Lentiviral
Growth in bacteria
  Bacterial resistance: Ampicillin, 100 μg/mL
  Growth temperature: 37°C
  Growth strain: NEB Stable
  Copy number: High Copy
Gene/Insert
  Gene/Insert name: BTLAecto&tm-PD-1int (alt name: BTLA extracellular domain and transmembrane domain fused to PD-1 intracellular domain)
  Species: H. sapiens (human)
  Entrez Gene: BTLA (a.k.a. BTLA1, CD272); PDCD1 (a.k.a. AIMTBS, CD279, PD-1, PD1, SLEB2, hPD-1, hPD-l, hSLE1)
  Promoter: SV40
  Tag / fusion protein: mEGFP (C terminal on insert)
  Cloning method: Ligation Independent Cloning
  Sequencing primers: 5′ cagggacagcagagatccagtttg; 3′ ccagaggttgattatcgataagc
Terms and licenses: Academic/Nonprofit Terms; Industry Terms: Not Available to Industry
How to cite: pHR-SV40-BTLAecto&tmd-PD-1icd-mGFP was a gift from Enfu Hui (Addgene plasmid # 180795 ; http://n2t.net/addgene:180795 ; RRID:Addgene_180795)
